Addgene plasmid #185334: pGEX-6P-1 AUP1 61-410
Purpose: Bacterial expression of AUP1 with GST fusion protein for binding assays
Depositing lab: Allan Weissman. Depositing organization: National Cancer Institute (NCI). Publication: A structurally conserved site in AUP1 binds the E2 enzyme UBE2G2 and is essential for ER-associated degradation. Smith CE, Tsai YC, Liang YH, Khago D, Mariano J, Li J, Tarasov SG, Gergel E, Tsai B, Villaneuva M, Clapp ME, Magidson V, Chari R, Byrd RA, Ji X, Weissman AM. PLoS Biol. 2021 Dec 8;19(12):e3001474. doi: 10.1371/journal.pbio.3001474. eCollection 2021 Dec. PubMed 34879065.
Backbone
  Vector backbone: pGEX-6P-1
  Vector type: Bacterial Expression
Growth in bacteria
  Bacterial resistance: Ampicillin, 100 μg/mL
  Growth temperature: 37°C
  Growth strain: DH5alpha
  Copy number: High Copy
Gene/Insert
  Gene/Insert name: AUP1
  Species: H. sapiens (human)
  Mutation: aa 61-610 only
  Entrez Gene: AUP1
  Tag / fusion protein: GST (N terminal on backbone)
  Cloning method: Restriction Enzyme; 5′ cloning site BamHI (unknown if destroyed); 3′ cloning site XhoI (unknown if destroyed)
Terms and licenses: Academic/Nonprofit Terms; Industry Terms: Not Available to Industry
How to cite: pGEX-6P-1 AUP1 61-410 was a gift from Allan Weissman (Addgene plasmid # 185334 ; http://n2t.net/addgene:185334 ; RRID:Addgene_185334)
