[The description below was written by a language model from this plasmid's Addgene catalogue record and pLannotate feature annotations shown in this document.]
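Description:
pGEX-6P-1 AUP1 61-410 is a bacterial expression plasmid built on the pGEX-6P-1 backbone for producing a truncated form of human AUP1 as an N-terminal GST fusion in E. coli. It replicates from a ColE1/pMB1-type origin, is listed as high copy, and is selected with ampicillin through the bla (β-lactamase) gene and its own promoter. Short annotated fragments of rop, bom, lacZα and yciV are backbone remnants and not functional payload.

The expression cassette consists of the tac promoter, a strong trp/lac hybrid, followed by a lac operator, the Schistosoma japonicum glutathione S-transferase coding sequence and then the AUP1 fragment, which was inserted between the BamHI and XhoI sites. The plasmid also carries lacI under its own promoter, so lac repressor keeps transcription off until it is induced with IPTG. GST allows capture of the fusion on glutathione resin. This fits the stated purpose of binding assays, and the associated publication concerns AUP1 binding to the E2 enzyme UBE2G2 in ER-associated degradation.

The record is inconsistent about the insert boundaries: the plasmid name gives residues 61-410, whereas the mutation field says 61-610. The annotated AUP1 fragment spans about 1,050 nt, enough for roughly 350 codons, which agrees with 61-410 and suggests the mutation field contains a typographical error. Two full-sequence records are provided, of 6,031 and 6,028 nt. They show the same set of features in opposite orientations and with different start points, and the AUP1 annotation differs by 3 nt between them.
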