Features (pLannotate 1.2.2; 17 found; start..end, strand, type, name):
    183..211     +  promoter       tac promoter: strong E. coli promoter; hybrid between the trp and lac UV5 promoters
    219..235     +  protein_bind   lac operator: The lac repressor binds to the lac operator to inhibit transcription in E. coli. This inhibition can be relieved by adding lactose or isopropyl-β-D-thiogalactopyranoside (IPTG). lac repressor encoded by lacI
    258..911     +  CDS            GST26_SCHJA: Experimental evidence at protein level: Swiss-Prot protein existence level 1. GST isoenzymes appear to play a central role in the parasite detoxification system. Other functions are also suspected including a role in increasing the solubility of haematin in the parasite gut. From Schistosoma japonicum (Blood fluke).
    960..2012    +  CDS            AUP1 (fragment): AUP1_HUMAN - Experimental evidence at protein level: Swiss-Prot protein existence level 1. (Microbial infection) Following Dengue virus infection, required for induction of lipophagy which facilitates production of virus progeny particles. From Homo sapiens (Human).
   2048..2087    +  CDS            rop (fragment): Rop protein, which maintains plasmids at low copy number; rop
   2189..2229    +  misc_feature   bom (fragment): basis of mobility region from pBR322
   2334..2438    +  promoter       AmpR promoter: bla
   2439..3299    +  CDS            AmpR: β-lactamase; bla; confers resistance to ampicillin, carbenicillin, and related antibiotics
   3470..4058    +  rep_origin     ori: high-copy-number ColE1/pMB1/pBR322/pUC origin of replication
   4244..4295    -  misc_feature   bom (fragment): basis of mobility region from pBR322
   4302..4379    +  promoter       lacI promoter: lacI
   4380..5462    +  CDS            lacI: lac repressor; lacI; The lac repressor binds to the lac operator to inhibit transcription in E. coli. This inhibition can be relieved by adding lactose or isopropyl-β-D-thiogalactopyranoside (IPTG).
   5475..5496    +  protein_bind   CAP binding site: CAP binding activates transcription in the presence of cAMP. E. coli catabolite activator protein
   5511..5541    +  promoter       lac promoter: promoter for the E. coli lac operon
   5549..5565    +  protein_bind   lac operator: The lac repressor binds to the lac operator to inhibit transcription in E. coli. This inhibition can be relieved by adding lactose or isopropyl-β-D-thiogalactopyranoside (IPTG). lac repressor encoded by lacI
   5585..5758    +  CDS            lacZα: LacZα fragment of β-galactosidase; lacZ fragment
   6022..107     -  CDS            yciV (fragment) (across the origin): RNAAM_ECOLI - Also known as trpH From Escherichia coli (strain K12).
>Addgene plasmid #185334 | pGEX-6P-1 AUP1 61-410 | addgene full sequence | sequence record 396783 | Addgene NGS Result
AGCTTATCGACTGCACGGTGCACCAATGCTTCTGGCGTCAGGCAGCCATCGGAAGCTGTGGTATGGCTGT
GCAGGTCGTAAATCACTGCATAATTCGTGTCGCTCAAGGCGCACTCCCGTTCTGGATAATGTTTTTTGCG
CCGACATCATAACGGTTCTGGCAAATATTCTGAAATGAGCTGTTGACAATTAATCATCGGCTCGTATAAT
GTGTGGAATTGTGAGCGGATAACAATTTCACACAGGAAACAGTATTCATGTCCCCTATACTAGGTTATTG
GAAAATTAAGGGCCTTGTGCAACCCACTCGACTTCTTTTGGAATATCTTGAAGAAAAATATGAAGAGCAT
TTGTATGAGCGCGATGAAGGTGATAAATGGCGAAACAAAAAGTTTGAATTGGGTTTGGAGTTTCCCAATC
TTCCTTATTATATTGATGGTGATGTTAAATTAACACAGTCTATGGCCATCATACGTTATATAGCTGACAA
GCACAACATGTTGGGTGGTTGTCCAAAAGAGCGTGCAGAGATTTCAATGCTTGAAGGAGCGGTTTTGGAT
ATTAGATACGGTGTTTCGAGAATTGCATATAGTAAAGACTTTGAAACTCTCAAAGTTGATTTTCTTAGCA
AGCTACCTGAAATGCTGAAAATGTTCGAAGATCGTTTATGTCATAAAACATATTTAAATGGTGATCATGT
AACCCATCCTGACTTCATGTTGTATGACGCTCTTGATGTTGTTTTATACATGGACCCAATGTGCCTGGAT
GCGTTCCCAAAATTAGTTTGTTTTAAAAAACGTATTGAAGCTATCCCACAAATTGATAAGTACTTGAAAT
CCAGCAAGTATATAGCATGGCCTTTGCAGGGCTGGCAAGCCACGTTTGGTGGTGGCGACCATCCTCCAAA
ATCGGATCTGGAAGTTCTGTTCCAGGGGCCCCTGGGATCCCCGGAATTCCTTCGCAGATTCGTAGTGCGG
ACCATGTGTGCGGTGCTAGGGCTCGTGGCCCGGCAGGAGGACTCCGGACTCCGGGATCACAGTGTCAGGG
TCCTCATTTCCAACCATGTGACACCTTTCGACCACAACATAGTCAATTTGCTTACCACCTGTAGCACCCC
TCTACTCAATAGTCCCCCCAGCTTTGTGTGCTGGTCTCGGGGCTTCATGGAGATGAATGGGCGGGGGGAG
TTGGTGGAGTCACTCAAGAGATTCTGTGCTTCCACGAGGCTTCCCCCCACTCCTCTGCTGCTATTCCCTG
AGGAAGAGGCCACCAATGGCCGGGAGGGGCTCCTGCGCTTCAGTTCCTGGCCATTTTCTATCCAAGATGT
GGTACAACCTCTTACCCTGCAAGTTCAGAGACCCCTGGTCTCTGTGACGGTGTCAGATGCCTCCTGGGTC
TCAGAACTGCTGTGGTCACTTTTCGTCCCTTTCACGGTGTATCAAGTAAGGTGGCTTCGTCCTGTTCATC
GCCAACTAGGGGAAGCGAATGAGGAGTTTGCACTCCGTGTACAACAGCTGGTGGCCAAGGAATTGGGCCA
GACAGGGACACGGCTCACTCCAGCTGACAAAGCAGAGCACATGAAGCGACAAAGACACCCCAGATTGCGC
CCCCAGTCAGCCCAGTCTTCTTTCCCTCCCTCCCCTGGTCCTTCTCCTGATGTGCAACTGGCAACTCTGG
CTCAGAGAGTCAAGGAAGTTTTGCCCCATGTGCCATTGGGTGTCATCCAGAGAGACCTGGCCAAGACTGG
CTGTGTAGACTTGACTATCACTAATCTGCTTGAGGGGGCCGTAGCTTTCATGCCTGAAGACATCACCAAG
GGAACTCAGTCCCTACCCACAGCCTCTGCCTCCAAGTTTCCCAGCTCTGGCCCGGTGACCCCTCAGCCAA
CAGCCCTAACATTTGCCTAGAAGTCTTCCTGGGCCCGGCAGGAGAGCCTGCAGGAGCGCAAGCAAGCACT
ATATGAATACGCAAGAAGGAGATTCACAGAGAGACGAGCCCAGGAGGCTGACTGACTCGAGCGGCCGCAT
CGTGACTGACTGACGATCTGCCTCGCGCGTTTCGGTGATGACGGTGAAAACCTCTGACACATGCAGCTCC
CGGAGACGGTCACAGCTTGTCTGTAAGCGGATGCCGGGAGCAGACAAGCCCGTCAGGGCGCGTCAGCGGG
TGTTGGCGGGTGTCGGGGCGCAGCCATGACCCAGTCACGTAGCGATAGCGGAGTGTATAATTCTTGAAGA
CGAAAGGGCCTCGTGATACGCCTATTTTTATAGGTTAATGTCATGATAATAATGGTTTCTTAGACGTCAG
GTGGCACTTTTCGGGGAAATGTGCGCGGAACCCCTATTTGTTTATTTTTCTAAATACATTCAAATATGTA
TCCGCTCATGAGACAATAACCCTGATAAATGCTTCAATAATATTGAAAAAGGAAGAGTATGAGTATTCAA
CATTTCCGTGTCGCCCTTATTCCCTTTTTTGCGGCATTTTGCCTTCCTGTTTTTGCTCACCCAGAAACGC
TGGTGAAAGTAAAAGATGCTGAAGATCAGTTGGGTGCACGAGTGGGTTACATCGAACTGGATCTCAACAG
CGGTAAGATCCTTGAGAGTTTTCGCCCCGAAGAACGTTTTCCAATGATGAGCACTTTTAAAGTTCTGCTA
TGTGGCGCGGTATTATCCCGTGTTGACGCCGGGCAAGAGCAACTCGGTCGCCGCATACACTATTCTCAGA
ATGACTTGGTTGAGTACTCACCAGTCACAGAAAAGCATCTTACGGATGGCATGACAGTAAGAGAATTATG
CAGTGCTGCCATAACCATGAGTGATAACACTGCGGCCAACTTACTTCTGACAACGATCGGAGGACCGAAG
GAGCTAACCGCTTTTTTGCACAACATGGGGGATCATGTAACTCGCCTTGATCGTTGGGAACCGGAGCTGA
ATGAAGCCATACCAAACGACGAGCGTGACACCACGATGCCTGCAGCAATGGCAACAACGTTGCGCAAACT
ATTAACTGGCGAACTACTTACTCTAGCTTCCCGGCAACAATTAATAGACTGGATGGAGGCGGATAAAGTT
GCAGGACCACTTCTGCGCTCGGCCCTTCCGGCTGGCTGGTTTATTGCTGATAAATCTGGAGCCGGTGAGC
GTGGGTCTCGCGGTATCATTGCAGCACTGGGGCCAGATGGTAAGCCCTCCCGTATCGTAGTTATCTACAC
GACGGGGAGTCAGGCAACTATGGATGAACGAAATAGACAGATCGCTGAGATAGGTGCCTCACTGATTAAG
CATTGGTAACTGTCAGACCAAGTTTACTCATATATACTTTAGATTGATTTAAAACTTCATTTTTAATTTA
AAAGGATCTAGGTGAAGATCCTTTTTGATAATCTCATGACCAAAATCCCTTAACGTGAGTTTTCGTTCCA
CTGAGCGTCAGACCCCGTAGAAAAGATCAAAGGATCTTCTTGAGATCCTTTTTTTCTGCGCGTAATCTGC
TGCTTGCAAACAAAAAAACCACCGCTACCAGCGGTGGTTTGTTTGCCGGATCAAGAGCTACCAACTCTTT
TTCCGAAGGTAACTGGCTTCAGCAGAGCGCAGATACCAAATACTGTCCTTCTAGTGTAGCCGTAGTTAGG
CCACCACTTCAAGAACTCTGTAGCACCGCCTACATACCTCGCTCTGCTAATCCTGTTACCAGTGGCTGCT
GCCAGTGGCGATAAGTCGTGTCTTACCGGGTTGGACTCAAGACGATAGTTACCGGATAAGGCGCAGCGGT
CGGGCTGAACGGGGGGTTCGTGCACACAGCCCAGCTTGGAGCGAACGACCTACACCGAACTGAGATACCT
ACAGCGTGAGCTATGAGAAAGCGCCACGCTTCCCGAAGGGAGAAAGGCGGACAGGTATCCGGTAAGCGGC
AGGGTCGGAACAGGAGAGCGCACGAGGGAGCTTCCAGGGGGAAACGCCTGGTATCTTTATAGTCCTGTCG
GGTTTCGCCACCTCTGACTTGAGCGTCGATTTTTGTGATGCTCGTCAGGGGGGCGGAGCCTATGGAAAAA
CGCCAGCAACGCGGCCTTTTTACGGTTCCTGGCCTTTTGCTGGCCTTTTGCTCACATGTTCTTTCCTGCG
TTATCCCCTGATTCTGTGGATAACCGTATTACCGCCTTTGAGTGAGCTGATACCGCTCGCCGCAGCCGAA
CGACCGAGCGCAGCGAGTCAGTGAGCGAGGAAGCGGAAGAGCGCCTGATGCGGTATTTTCTCCTTACGCA
TCTGTGCGGTATTTCACACCGCATAAATTCCGACACCATCGAATGGCGCAAAACCTTTCGCGGTATGGCA
TGATAGCGCCCGGAAGAGAGTCAATTCAGGGTGGTGAATGTGAAACCAGTAACGTTATACGATGTCGCAG
AGTATGCCGGTGTCTCTTATCAGACCGTTTCCCGCGTGGTGAACCAGGCCAGCCACGTTTCTGCGAAAAC
GCGGGAAAAAGTGGAAGCGGCGATGGCGGAGCTGAATTACATTCCCAACCGCGTGGCACAACAACTGGCG
GGCAAACAGTCGTTGCTGATTGGCGTTGCCACCTCCAGTCTGGCCCTGCACGCGCCGTCGCAAATTGTCG
CGGCGATTAAATCTCGCGCCGATCAACTGGGTGCCAGCGTGGTGGTGTCGATGGTAGAACGAAGCGGCGT
CGAAGCCTGTAAAGCGGCGGTGCACAATCTTCTCGCGCAACGCGTCAGTGGGCTGATCATTAACTATCCG
CTGGATGACCAGGATGCCATTGCTGTGGAAGCTGCCTGCACTAATGTTCCGGCGTTATTTCTTGATGTCT
CTGACCAGACACCCATCAACAGTATTATTTTCTCCCATGAAGACGGTACGCGACTGGGCGTGGAGCATCT
GGTCGCATTGGGTCACCAGCAAATCGCGCTGTTAGCGGGCCCATTAAGTTCTGTCTCGGCGCGTCTGCGT
CTGGCTGGCTGGCATAAATATCTCACTCGCAATCAAATTCAGCCGATAGCGGAACGGGAAGGCGACTGGA
GTGCCATGTCCGGTTTTCAACAAACCATGCAAATGCTGAATGAGGGCATCGTTCCCACTGCGATGCTGGT
TGCCAACGATCAGATGGCGCTGGGCGCAATGCGCGCCATTACCGAGTCCGGGCTGCGCGTTGGTGCGGAT
ATCTCGGTAGTGGGATACGACGATACCGAAGACAGCTCATGTTATATCCCGCCGTTAACCACCATCAAAC
AGGATTTTCGCCTGCTGGGGCAAACCAGCGTGGACCGCTTGCTGCAACTCTCTCAGGGCCAGGCGGTGAA
GGGCAATCAGCTGTTGCCCGTCTCACTGGTGAAAAGAAAAACCACGCTAGCGCCCAATACGCAAACCGCC
TCTCCCCGCGCGTTGGCCGATTCATTAATGCAGCTGGCACGACAGGTTTCCCGACTGGAAAGCGGGCAGT
GAGCGCAACGCAATTAATGTAAGTTAGCTCACTCATTAGGCACCCCAGGCTTTACACTTTATGCTTCCGG
CTCGTATGTTGTGTGGAATTGTGAGCGGATAACAATTTCACACAGGAAACAGCTATGACCATGATTACGG
ATTCACTGGCCGTCGTTTTACAACGTCGTGACTGGGAAAACCCTGGCGTTACCCAACTTAATCGCCTTGC
AGCACATCCCCCTTTCGCCAGCTGGCGTAATAGCGAAGAGGCCCGCACCGATCGCCCTTCCCAACAGTTG
CGCAGCCTGAATGGCGAATGGCGCTTTGCCTGGTTTCCGGCACCAGAAGCGGTGCCGGAAAGCTGGCTGG
AGTGCGATCTTCCTGAGGCCGATACTGTCGTCGTCCCCTCAAACTGGCAGATGCACGGTTACGATGCGCC
CATCTACACCAACGTGACCTATCCCATTACGGTCAATCCGCCGTTTGTTCCCACGGAGAATCCGACGGGT
TGTTACTCGCTCACATTTAATGTTGATGAAAGCTGGCTACAGGAAGGCCAGACGCGAATTATTTTTGATG
GCGTTGGAATT
