Features (pLannotate 1.2.2; 17 found; start..end, strand, type, name):
    698..775     -  promoter       lacI promoter: lacI
    782..833     +  misc_feature   bom (fragment): basis of mobility region from pBR322
   1019..1607    -  rep_origin     ori: high-copy-number ColE1/pMB1/pBR322/pUC origin of replication
   1778..2638    -  CDS            AmpR: β-lactamase; bla; confers resistance to ampicillin, carbenicillin, and related antibiotics
   2639..2743    -  promoter       AmpR promoter: bla
   2848..2888    -  misc_feature   bom (fragment): basis of mobility region from pBR322
   2990..3029    -  CDS            rop (fragment): Rop protein, which maintains plasmids at low copy number; rop
   3065..4114    -  CDS            AUP1 (fragment): AUP1_HUMAN - Experimental evidence at protein level: Swiss-Prot protein existence level 1. (Microbial infection) Following Dengue virus infection, required for induction of lipophagy which facilitates production of virus progeny particles. From Homo sapiens (Human).
   4163..4816    -  CDS            GST26_SCHJA: Experimental evidence at protein level: Swiss-Prot protein existence level 1. GST isoenzymes appear to play a central role in the parasite detoxification system. Other functions are also suspected including a role in increasing the solubility of haematin in the parasite gut. From Schistosoma japonicum (Blood fluke).
   4839..4855    -  protein_bind   lac operator: The lac repressor binds to the lac operator to inhibit transcription in E. coli. This inhibition can be relieved by adding lactose or isopropyl-β-D-thiogalactopyranoside (IPTG). lac repressor encoded by lacI
   4863..4891    -  promoter       tac promoter: strong E. coli promoter; hybrid between the trp and lac UV5 promoters
   4967..5083    +  CDS            yciV (fragment): RNAAM_ECOLI - Also known as trpH From Escherichia coli (strain K12).
   5347..5520    -  CDS            lacZα: LacZα fragment of β-galactosidase; lacZ fragment
   5540..5556    -  protein_bind   lac operator: The lac repressor binds to the lac operator to inhibit transcription in E. coli. This inhibition can be relieved by adding lactose or isopropyl-β-D-thiogalactopyranoside (IPTG). lac repressor encoded by lacI
   5564..5594    -  promoter       lac promoter: promoter for the E. coli lac operon
   5609..5630    -  protein_bind   CAP binding site: CAP binding activates transcription in the presence of cAMP. E. coli catabolite activator protein
   5643..697     -  CDS            lacI (across the origin): lac repressor; lacI; The lac repressor binds to the lac operator to inhibit transcription in E. coli. This inhibition can be relieved by adding lactose or isopropyl-β-D-thiogalactopyranoside (IPTG).
>Addgene plasmid #185334 | pGEX-6P-1 AUP1 61-410 | addgene full sequence | sequence record 411031 | Addgene NGS Result
GCATTTGCATGGTTTGTTGAAAACCGGACATGGCACTCCAGTCGCCTTCCCGTTCCGCTATCGGCTGAAT
TTGATTGCGAGTGAGATATTTATGCCAGCCAGCCAGACGCAGACGCGCCGAGACAGAACTTAATGGGCCC
GCTAACAGCGCGATTTGCTGGTGACCCAATGCGACCAGATGCTCCACGCCCAGTCGCGTACCGTCTTCAT
GGGAGAAAATAATACTGTTGATGGGTGTCTGGTCAGAGACATCAAGAAATAACGCCGGAACATTAGTGCA
GGCAGCTTCCACAGCAATGGCATCCTGGTCATCCAGCGGATAGTTAATGATCAGCCCACTGACGCGTTGC
GCGAGAAGATTGTGCACCGCCGCTTTACAGGCTTCGACGCCGCTTCGTTCTACCATCGACACCACCACGC
TGGCACCCAGTTGATCGGCGCGAGATTTAATCGCCGCGACAATTTGCGACGGCGCGTGCAGGGCCAGACT
GGAGGTGGCAACGCCAATCAGCAACGACTGTTTGCCCGCCAGTTGTTGTGCCACGCGGTTGGGAATGTAA
TTCAGCTCCGCCATCGCCGCTTCCACTTTTTCCCGCGTTTTCGCAGAAACGTGGCTGGCCTGGTTCACCA
CGCGGGAAACGGTCTGATAAGAGACACCGGCATACTCTGCGACATCGTATAACGTTACTGGTTTCACATT
CACCACCCTGAATTGACTCTCTTCCGGGCGCTATCATGCCATACCGCGAAAGGTTTTGCGCCATTCGATG
GTGTCGGAATTTATGCGGTGTGAAATACCGCACAGATGCGTAAGGAGAAAATACCGCATCAGGCGCTCTT
CCGCTTCCTCGCTCACTGACTCGCTGCGCTCGGTCGTTCGGCTGCGGCGAGCGGTATCAGCTCACTCAAA
GGCGGTAATACGGTTATCCACAGAATCAGGGGATAACGCAGGAAAGAACATGTGAGCAAAAGGCCAGCAA
AAGGCCAGGAACCGTAAAAAGGCCGCGTTGCTGGCGTTTTTCCATAGGCTCCGCCCCCCTGACGAGCATC
ACAAAAATCGACGCTCAAGTCAGAGGTGGCGAAACCCGACAGGACTATAAAGATACCAGGCGTTTCCCCC
TGGAAGCTCCCTCGTGCGCTCTCCTGTTCCGACCCTGCCGCTTACCGGATACCTGTCCGCCTTTCTCCCT
TCGGGAAGCGTGGCGCTTTCTCATAGCTCACGCTGTAGGTATCTCAGTTCGGTGTAGGTCGTTCGCTCCA
AGCTGGGCTGTGTGCACGAACCCCCCGTTCAGCCCGACCGCTGCGCCTTATCCGGTAACTATCGTCTTGA
GTCCAACCCGGTAAGACACGACTTATCGCCACTGGCAGCAGCCACTGGTAACAGGATTAGCAGAGCGAGG
TATGTAGGCGGTGCTACAGAGTTCTTGAAGTGGTGGCCTAACTACGGCTACACTAGAAGGACAGTATTTG
GTATCTGCGCTCTGCTGAAGCCAGTTACCTTCGGAAAAAGAGTTGGTAGCTCTTGATCCGGCAAACAAAC
CACCGCTGGTAGCGGTGGTTTTTTTGTTTGCAAGCAGCAGATTACGCGCAGAAAAAAAGGATCTCAAGAA
GATCCTTTGATCTTTTCTACGGGGTCTGACGCTCAGTGGAACGAAAACTCACGTTAAGGGATTTTGGTCA
TGAGATTATCAAAAAGGATCTTCACCTAGATCCTTTTAAATTAAAAATGAAGTTTTAAATCAATCTAAAG
TATATATGAGTAAACTTGGTCTGACAGTTACCAATGCTTAATCAGTGAGGCACCTATCTCAGCGATCTGT
CTATTTCGTTCATCCATAGTTGCCTGACTCCCCGTCGTGTAGATAACTACGATACGGGAGGGCTTACCAT
CTGGCCCCAGTGCTGCAATGATACCGCGAGACCCACGCTCACCGGCTCCAGATTTATCAGCAATAAACCA
GCCAGCCGGAAGGGCCGAGCGCAGAAGTGGTCCTGCAACTTTATCCGCCTCCATCCAGTCTATTAATTGT
TGCCGGGAAGCTAGAGTAAGTAGTTCGCCAGTTAATAGTTTGCGCAACGTTGTTGCCATTGCTGCAGGCA
TCGTGGTGTCACGCTCGTCGTTTGGTATGGCTTCATTCAGCTCCGGTTCCCAACGATCAAGGCGAGTTAC
ATGATCCCCCATGTTGTGCAAAAAAGCGGTTAGCTCCTTCGGTCCTCCGATCGTTGTCAGAAGTAAGTTG
GCCGCAGTGTTATCACTCATGGTTATGGCAGCACTGCATAATTCTCTTACTGTCATGCCATCCGTAAGAT
GCTTTTCTGTGACTGGTGAGTACTCAACCAAGTCATTCTGAGAATAGTGTATGCGGCGACCGAGTTGCTC
TTGCCCGGCGTCAACACGGGATAATACCGCGCCACATAGCAGAACTTTAAAAGTGCTCATCATTGGAAAA
CGTTCTTCGGGGCGAAAACTCTCAAGGATCTTACCGCTGTTGAGATCCAGTTCGATGTAACCCACTCGTG
CACCCAACTGATCTTCAGCATCTTTTACTTTCACCAGCGTTTCTGGGTGAGCAAAAACAGGAAGGCAAAA
TGCCGCAAAAAAGGGAATAAGGGCGACACGGAAATGTTGAATACTCATACTCTTCCTTTTTCAATATTAT
TGAAGCATTTATCAGGGTTATTGTCTCATGAGCGGATACATATTTGAATGTATTTAGAAAAATAAACAAA
TAGGGGTTCCGCGCACATTTCCCCGAAAAGTGCCACCTGACGTCTAAGAAACCATTATTATCATGACATT
AACCTATAAAAATAGGCGTATCACGAGGCCCTTTCGTCTTCAAGAATTATACACTCCGCTATCGCTACGT
GACTGGGTCATGGCTGCGCCCCGACACCCGCCAACACCCGCTGACGCGCCCTGACGGGCTTGTCTGCTCC
CGGCATCCGCTTACAGACAAGCTGTGACCGTCTCCGGGAGCTGCATGTGTCAGAGGTTTTCACCGTCATC
ACCGAAACGCGCGAGGCAGATCGTCAGTCAGTCACGATGCGGCCGCTCGAGTCAGTCAGCCTCCTGGGCT
CGTCTCTCTGTGAATCTCCTTCTTGCGTATTCATATAGTGCTTGCTTGCGCTCCTGCAGGCTCTCCTGCC
GGGCCCAGGAAGACTTGGCAAATGTTAGGGCTGTTGGCTGAGGGGTCACCGGGCCAGAGCTGGGAAACTT
GGAGGCAGAGGCTGTGGGTAGGGACTGAGTTCCCTTGGTGATGTCTTCAGGCATGAAAGCTACGGCCCCC
TCAAGCAGATTAGTGATAGTCAAGTCTACACAGCCAGTCTTGGCCAGGTCTCTCTGGATGACACCCAATG
GCACATGGGGCAAAACTTCCTTGACTCTCTGAGCCAGAGTTGCCAGTTGCACATCAGGAGAAGGACCAGG
GGAGGGAGGGAAAGAAGACTGGGCTGACTGGGGGCGCAATCTGGGGTGTCTTTGTCGCTTCATGTGCTCT
GCTTTGTCAGCTGGAGTGAGCCGTGTCCCTGTCTGGCCCAATTCCTTGGCCACCAGCTGTTGTACACGGA
GTGCAAACTCCTCATTCGCTTCCCCTAGTTGGCGATGAACAGGACGAAGCCACCTTACTTGATACACCGT
GAAAGGGACGAAAAGTGACCACAGCAGTTCTGAGACCCAGGAGGCATCTGACACCGTCACAGAGACCAGG
GGTCTCTGAACTTGCAGGGTAAGAGGTTGTACCACATCTTGGATAGAAAATGGCCAGGAACTGAAGCGCA
GGAGCCCCTCCCGGCCATTGGTGGCCTCTTCCTCAGGGAATAGCAGCAGAGGAGTGGGGGGAAGCCTCGT
GGAAGCACAGAATCTCTTGAGTGACTCCACCAACTCCCCCCGCCCATTCATCTCCATGAAGCCCCGAGAC
CAGCACACAAAGCTGGGGGGACTATTGAGTAGAGGGGTGCTACAGGTGGTAAGCAAATTGACTATGTTGT
GGTCGAAAGGTGTCACATGGTTGGAAATGAGGACCCTGACACTGTGATCCCGGAGTCCGGAGTCCTCCTG
CCGGGCCACGAGCCCTAGCACCGCACACATGGTCCGCACTACGAATCTGCGAAGGAATTCCGGGGATCCC
AGGGGCCCCTGGAACAGAACTTCCAGATCCGATTTTGGAGGATGGTCGCCACCACCAAACGTGGCTTGCC
AGCCCTGCAAAGGCCATGCTATATACTTGCTGGATTTCAAGTACTTATCAATTTGTGGGATAGCTTCAAT
ACGTTTTTTAAAACAAACTAATTTTGGGAACGCATCCAGGCACATTGGGTCCATGTATAAAACAACATCA
AGAGCGTCATACAACATGAAGTCAGGATGGGTTACATGATCACCATTTAAATATGTTTTATGACATAAAC
GATCTTCGAACATTTTCAGCATTTCAGGTAGCTTGCTAAGAAAATCAACTTTGAGAGTTTCAAAGTCTTT
ACTATATGCAATTCTCGAAACACCGTATCTAATATCCAAAACCGCTCCTTCAAGCATTGAAATCTCTGCA
CGCTCTTTTGGACAACCACCCAACATGTTGTGCTTGTCAGCTATATAACGTATGATGGCCATAGACTGTG
TTAATTTAACATCACCATCAATATAATAAGGAAGATTGGGAAACTCCAAACCCAATTCAAACTTTTTGTT
TCGCCATTTATCACCTTCATCGCGCTCATACAAATGCTCTTCATATTTTTCTTCAAGATATTCCAAAAGA
AGTCGAGTGGGTTGCACAAGGCCCTTAATTTTCCAATAACCTAGTATAGGGGACATGAATACTGTTTCCT
GTGTGAAATTGTTATCCGCTCACAATTCCACACATTATACGAGCCGATGATTAATTGTCAACAGCTCATT
TCAGAATATTTGCCAGAACCGTTATGATGTCGGCGCAAAAAACATTATCCAGAACGGGAGTGCGCCTTGA
GCGACACGAATTATGCAGTGATTTACGACCTGCACAGCCATACCACAGCTTCCGATGGCTGCCTGACGCC
AGAAGCATTGGTGCACCGTGCAGTCGATAAGCTAATTCCAACGCCATCAAAAATAATTCGCGTCTGGCCT
TCCTGTAGCCAGCTTTCATCAACATTAAATGTGAGCGAGTAACAACCCGTCGGATTCTCCGTGGGAACAA
ACGGCGGATTGACCGTAATGGGATAGGTCACGTTGGTGTAGATGGGCGCATCGTAACCGTGCATCTGCCA
GTTTGAGGGGACGACGACAGTATCGGCCTCAGGAAGATCGCACTCCAGCCAGCTTTCCGGCACCGCTTCT
GGTGCCGGAAACCAGGCAAAGCGCCATTCGCCATTCAGGCTGCGCAACTGTTGGGAAGGGCGATCGGTGC
GGGCCTCTTCGCTATTACGCCAGCTGGCGAAAGGGGGATGTGCTGCAAGGCGATTAAGTTGGGTAACGCC
AGGGTTTTCCCAGTCACGACGTTGTAAAACGACGGCCAGTGAATCCGTAATCATGGTCATAGCTGTTTCC
TGTGTGAAATTGTTATCCGCTCACAATTCCACACAACATACGAGCCGGAAGCATAAAGTGTAAAGCCTGG
GGTGCCTAATGAGTGAGCTAACTTACATTAATTGCGTTGCGCTCACTGCCCGCTTTCCAGTCGGGAAACC
TGTCGTGCCAGCTGCATTAATGAATCGGCCAACGCGCGGGGAGAGGCGGTTTGCGTATTGGGCGCTAGCG
TGGTTTTTCTTTTCACCAGTGAGACGGGCAACAGCTGATTGCCCTTCACCGCCTGGCCCTGAGAGAGTTG
CAGCAAGCGGTCCACGCTGGTTTGCCCCAGCAGGCGAAAATCCTGTTTGATGGTGGTTAACGGCGGGATA
TAACATGAGCTGTCTTCGGTATCGTCGTATCCCACTACCGAGATATCCGCACCAACGCGCAGCCCGGACT
CGGTAATGGCGCGCATTGCGCCCAGCGCCATCTGATCGTTGGCAACCAGCATCGCAGTGGGAACGATGCC
CTCATTCA
